Addgene plasmid #18939: pTA-attP
Depositing lab: Michele Calos. Depositing organization: Stanford University. Publication: A phage integrase directs efficient site-specific integration in human cells. Groth AC, Olivares EC, Thyagarajan B, Calos MP. Proc Natl Acad Sci U S A. 2000 May 23. 97(11):5995-6000. 10.1073/pnas.090527097 PubMed 10801973.
Backbone
  Vector backbone: pCR2.1
  Backbone manufacturer: Invitrogen
  Backbone size w/o insert (bp): 3905
  Vector type: Bacterial Expression
Growth in bacteria
  Bacterial resistance: Ampicillin and Kanamycin, 100 & 50 μg/mL
  Growth temperature: 37°C
  Growth strain: DH5alpha
  Copy number: High Copy
Gene/Insert
  Gene/Insert name: phiC31 attP (alt name: phiC31 phage attachment site)
  Species: Streptomyces phage phiC31
  Insert size (bp): 221
  Cloning method: Restriction Enzyme
  Sequencing primers: 5′ n/a
Resource information
  A portion of this plasmid was derived from a plasmid made by: the plasmid pIJ8600 (a gift from Mervyn Bibb, John Innes Institute, Norwich, U.K.)
Terms and licenses: Academic/Nonprofit Terms; Industry Terms: Not Available to Industry
How to cite: pTA-attP was a gift from Michele Calos (Addgene plasmid # 18939 ; http://n2t.net/addgene:18939 ; RRID:Addgene_18939)
