[The description below was written by a language model from this plasmid's Addgene catalogue record and pLannotate feature annotations shown in this document.]
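Description:
pTA-attP is a small bacterial cloning plasmid that carries the phage attachment site (attP) of Streptomyces phage phiC31 in the pCR2.1 TA-cloning backbone. The sequence record is 4,139 nt, close to the sum of the 3,905 bp backbone and the 221 bp insert listed in the catalogue. Only about 100 bp of the insert is annotated as the recognised attP element. The plasmid is maintained in E. coli at high copy through a ColE1/pUC-type origin and can be selected with ampicillin (β-lactamase) and kanamycin (the Tn5 aminoglycoside phosphotransferase, which is preceded by a residual fragment of Tn5 sequence). An f1 origin is also present, which would allow single-stranded DNA production with helper phage.

The attP insert sits in the pCR2.1 cloning region, between the lac promoter/operator (with its CAP binding site) and the remaining lacZα fragment, and so interrupts the lacZα reading frame normally used for blue/white screening. A T7 promoter lies downstream of the insert in the reverse orientation. The catalogue lists the vector type as bacterial expression, but the insert encodes no protein. It is a recognition sequence at which phiC31 integrase catalyses unidirectional recombination with the matching bacterial attB site. The record notes that part of the plasmid was derived from pIJ8600.

The associated publication concerns phiC31 integrase-directed site-specific integration in human cells. The plasmid therefore most plausibly serves as a source of the attP sequence for building recombination substrates or target constructs, or as an attP-bearing partner in integrase assays, although the record does not state a specific application.
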