Features (pLannotate 1.2.2; 13 found; start..end, strand, type, name):
     72..171     +  protein_bind   phage φC31 attP: attachment site of phage φC31 phage φC31 integrase
    303..321     -  promoter       T7 promoter: promoter for bacteriophage T7 RNA polymerase
    324..481     +  CDS            lacZα (fragment): LacZα fragment of β-galactosidase; lacZ fragment
    486..899     +  rep_origin     f1 ori (sequence partly withheld): f1 bacteriophage origin of replication; arrow indicates direction of (+) strand synthesis
    903..1202    +  CDS            tnpA (fragment): TN5P_ECOLX - Also known as tnp. Experimental evidence at protein level: Swiss-Prot protein existence level 1. Mediates transposition of transposon Tn5 by a 'cut and paste' mechanism. First, the monomeric transposase binds the 19 bp inverted DNA repeats flanking the transposon. Then, dimerization of the DNA- bound transposase creates a synaptic DNA complex. After nicking of the first DNA strand, excision of the transposon proceeds through a series of intermediates. The transposase then mediates the insertion of the transposon at a new site by strand transfer. The activity of the wild- type tran
   1234..2028    +  CDS            NeoR/KanR: aminoglycoside phosphotransferase from Tn5; aph(3')-II (or nptII); confers resistance to neomycin, kanamycin, and G418 (Geneticin®)
   2029..2045    +  promoter       AmpR promoter (fragment): bla
   2046..2906    +  CDS            AmpR: β-lactamase; bla; confers resistance to ampicillin, carbenicillin, and related antibiotics
   3077..3665    +  rep_origin     ori: high-copy-number ColE1/pMB1/pBR322/pUC origin of replication
   3848..3940    +  CDS            lacI (fragment): lac repressor; lacI; The lac repressor binds to the lac operator to inhibit transcription in E. coli. This inhibition can be relieved by adding lactose or isopropyl-β-D-thiogalactopyranoside (IPTG).
   3953..3974    +  protein_bind   CAP binding site: CAP binding activates transcription in the presence of cAMP. E. coli catabolite activator protein
   3989..4019    +  promoter       lac promoter: promoter for the E. coli lac operon
   4027..4043    +  protein_bind   lac operator: The lac repressor binds to the lac operator to inhibit transcription in E. coli. This inhibition can be relieved by adding lactose or isopropyl-β-D-thiogalactopyranoside (IPTG). lac repressor encoded by lacI
>Addgene plasmid #18939 | pTA-attP | depositor full sequence | sequence record 8892 | Author sequence
CGACTAGTACTGACGGACACACCGAAGCCCCGGCGGCAACCCTCAGCGGATGCCCCGGGGCTTCACGTTT
TCCCAGGTCAGAAGCGGTTTTCGGGAGTAGTGCCCCAACTGGGGTAACCTTTGAGTTCTCTCAGTTGGGG
GCGTAGGGTCGCCGACATGACACAAGGGGTTGTGACCGGGGTGGACACGTACGCGGGTGCTTACGACCGT
CAGTCGCGCGAGCGCGACTAGTACAGCCGAATTCTGCAGATATCCATCACACTGGCGGCCGCTCGAGCAT
GCATCTAGAGGGCCCAATTCGCCCTATAGTGAGTCGTATTACAATTCACTGGCCGTCGTTTTACAACGTC
GTGACTGGGAAAACCCTGGCGTTACCCAACTTAATCGCCTTGCAGCACATCCCCCTTTCGCCAGCTGGCG
TAATAGCGAAGAGGCCCGCACCGATCGCCCTTCCCAACAGTTGCGCAGCCTGAATGGCGAATGGG
[124 nt withheld, positions 486-609]
C
[56 nt withheld, positions 611-666]
AGCTTTACGGCACCTCGACCG
[64 nt withheld, positions 688-751]
CCTTTGACGTTGGAGTCCACGTTCTTT
[37 nt withheld, positions 779-815]
ACCCTATCGCGGTCTATTCTTTTGATTTATAAGGGATTTTGCCGATTTCGGCCTATTGGTTAAAAAATGA
GCTGATTTAACAAATTCAGGGCGCAAGGGCTGCTAAAGGAACCGGAACACGTAGAAAGCCAGTCCGCAGA
AACGGTGCTGACCCCGGATGAATGTCAGCTACTGGGCTATCTGGACAAGGGAAAACGCAAGCGCAAAGAG
AAAGCAGGTAGCTTGCAGTGGGCTTACATGGCGATAGCTAGACTGGGCGGTTTTATGGACAGCAAGCGAA
CCGGAATTGCCAGCTGGGGCGCCCTCTGGTAAGGTTGGGAAGCCCTGCAAAGTAAACTGGATGGCTTTCT
TGCCGCCAAGGATCTGATGGCGCAGGGGATCAAGATCTGATCAAGAGACAGGATGAGGATCGTTTCGCAT
GATTGAACAAGATGGATTGCACGCAGGTTCTCCGGCCGCTTGGGTGGAGAGGCTATTCGGCTATGACTGG
GCACAACAGACAATCGGCTGCTCTGATGCCGCCGTGTTCCGGCTGTCAGCGCAGGGGCGCCCGGTTCTTT
TTGTCAAGACCGACCTGTCCGGTGCCCTGAATGAACTGCAGGACGAGGCAGCGCGGCTATCGTGGCTGGC
CACGACGGGCGTTCCTTGCGCAGCTGTGCTCGACGTTGTCACTGAAGCGGGAAGGGACTGGCTGCTATTG
GGCGAAGTGCCGGGGCAGGATCTCCTGTCATCTCGCCTTGCTCCTGCCGAGAAAGTATCCATCATGGCTG
ATGCAATGCGGCGGCTGCATACGCTTGATCCGGCTACCTGCCCATTCGACCACCAAGCGAAACATCGCAT
CGAGCGAGCACGTACTCGGATGGAAGCCGGTCTTGTCGATCAGGATGATCTGGACGAAGAGCATCAGGGG
CTCGCGCCAGCCGAACTGTTCGCCAGGCTCAAGGCGCGCATGCCCGACGGCGAGGATCTCGTCGTGATCC
ATGGCGATGCCTGCTTGCCGAATATCATGGTGGAAAATGGCCGCTTTTCTGGATTCAACGACTGTGGCCG
GCTGGGTGTGGCGGACCGCTATCAGGACATAGCGTTGGATACCCGTGATATTGCTGAAGAGCTTGGCGGC
GAATGGGCTGACCGCTTCCTCGTGCTTTACGGTATCGCCGCTCCCGATTCGCAGCGCATCGCCTTCTATC
GCCTTCTTGACGAGTTCTTCTGAATTGAAAAAGGAAGAGTATGAGTATTCAACATTTCCGTGTCGCCCTT
ATTCCCTTTTTTGCGGCATTTTGCCTTCCTGTTTTTGCTCACCCAGAAACGCTGGTGAAAGTAAAAGATG
CTGAAGATCAGTTGGGTGCACGAGTGGGTTACATCGAACTGGATCTCAACAGCGGTAAGATCCTTGAGAG
TTTTCGCCCCGAAGAACGTTTTCCAATGATGAGCACTTTTAAAGTTCTGCTATGTCATACACTATTATCC
CGTATTGACGCCGGGCAAGAGCAACTCGGTCGCCGGGCGCGGTATTCTCAGAATGACTTGGTTGAGTACT
CACCAGTCACAGAAAAGCATCTTACGGATGGCATGACAGTAAGAGAATTATGCAGTGCTGCCATAACCAT
GAGTGATAACACTGCGGCCAACTTACTTCTGACAACGATCGGAGGACCGAAGGAGCTAACCGCTTTTTTG
CACAACATGGGGGATCATGTAACTCGCCTTGATCGTTGGGAACCGGAGCTGAATGAAGCCATACCAAACG
ACGAGAGTGACACCACGATGCCTGTAGCAATGCCAACAACGTTGCGCAAACTATTAACTGGCGAACTACT
TACTCTAGCTTCCCGGCAACAATTAATAGACTGGATGGAGGCGGATAAAGTTGCAGGACCACTTCTGCGC
TCGGCCCTTCCGGCTGGCTGGTTTATTGCTGATAAATCTGGAGCCGGTGAGCGTGGGTCTCGCGGTATCA
TTGCAGCACTGGGGCCAGATGGTAAGCCCTCCCGTATCGTAGTTATCTACACGACGGGGAGTCAGGCAAC
TATGGATGAACGAAATAGACAGATCGCTGAGATAGGTGCCTCACTGATTAAGCATTGGTAACTGTCAGAC
CAAGTTTACTCATATATACTTTAGATTGATTTAAAACTTCATTTTTAATTTAAAAGGATCTAGGTGAAGA
TCCTTTTTGATAATCTCATGACCAAAATCCCTTAACGTGAGTTTTCGTTCCACTGAGCGTCAGACCCCGT
AGAAAAGATCAAAGGATCTTCTTGAGATCCTTTTTTTCTGCGCGTAATCTGCTGCTTGCAAACAAAAAAA
CCACCGCTACCAGCGGTGGTTTGTTTGCCGGATCAAGAGCTACCAACTCTTTTTCCGAAGGTAACTGGCT
TCAGCAGAGCGCAGATACCAAATACTGTCCTTCTAGTGTAGCCGTAGTTAGGCCACCACTTCAAGAACTC
TGTAGCACCGCCTACATACCTCGCTCTGCTAATCCTGTTACCAGTGGCTGCTGCCAGTGGCGATAAGTCG
TGTCTTACCGGGTTGGACTCAAGACGATAGTTACCGGATAAGGCGCAGCGGTCGGGCTGAACGGGGGGTT
CGTGCACACAGCCCAGCTTGGAGCGAACGACCTACACCGAACTGAGATACCTACAGCGTGAGCATTGAGA
AAGCGCCACGCTTCCCGAAGGGAGAAAGGCGGACAGGTATCCGGTAAGCGGCAGGGTCGGAACAGGAGAG
CGCACGAGGGAGCTTCCAGGGGGAAACGCCTGGTATCTTTATAGTCCTGTCGGGTTTCGCCACCTCTGAC
TTGAGCGTCGATTTTTGTGATGCTCGTCAGGGGGGCGGAGCCTATGGAAAAACGCCAGCAACGCGGCCTT
TTTACGGTTCCTGGCCTTTTGCTGGCCTTTTGCTCACATGTTCTTTCCTGCGTTATCCCCTGATTCTGTG
GATAACCGTATTACCGCCTTTGAGTGAGCTGATACCGCTCGCCGCAGCCGAACGACCGAGCGCAGCGAGT
CAGTGAGCGAGGAAGCGGAAGAGCGCCCAATACGCAAACCGCCTCTCCCCGCGCGTTGGCCGATTCATTA
ATGCAGCTGGCACGACAGGTTTCCCGACTGGAAAGCGGGCAGTGAGCGCAACGCAATTAATGTGAGTTAG
CTCACTCATTAGGCACCCCAGGCTTTACACTTTATGCTTCCGGCTCGTATGTTGTGTGGAATTGTGAGCG
GATAACAATTTCACACAGGAAACAGCTATGACCATGATTACGCCAAGCTTGGTACCGAGCTCGGATCCAC
TAGTAACGGCCGCCAGTGTGCTGGAATTCGGCTT
