>Addgene plasmid #18939 | pTA-attP | addgene partial sequence | sequence record 24802 | 18939 sequence with M13-rev
ACTGGTCGAGCTGGATCACTAGTAACGGCCGCCAGTGTGCTGGAATTCGGCTTCGACTAGTACTGACGGA
CACACCGAAGCCCCGGCGGCAACCCTCAGCGGATGCCCCGGGGCTTCACGTTTTCCCAGGTCAGAAGCGG
TTTTCGGGAGTAGTGCCCCAACTGGGGTAACCTTTGAGTTCTCTCAGTTGGGGGCGTAGGGTCGCCGACA
TGACACAAGGGGTTGTGACCGGGGTGGACACGTACGCGGGTGCTTACGACCGTCAGTCGCGCGAGCGCGA
CTAGTACAAGCCGAATTCTGCAGATATCCATCACACTGGCGGCCGCTCGAGCATGCATCTAGAGGGCCCA
ATTCGCCCTATAGTGAGTCGTATTACAATTCACTGGCCGTCGTTTTACAACGTCGTGACTGGGAAAACCC
TGGCGTTACCCAACTTAATCGCCTTGCAGCACATCCCCCTTTCGCCAGCTGGCGTAATAGCGAAGAGGCC
CGCACCGATCGCCCTTCCCAACAGTTGCGCAGCCTGAATGGCGAATGG
[124 nt withheld, positions 539-662]
C
[48 nt withheld, positions 664-711]
NAATTTAGTGCTTTNGGNACCTCGANCCCAAAAATTGATTANGGTGATGNTCACGTAGTGGNCATCGCCT
GAAAGTNTTTCCCCNTNGAGTGGANCNCTTNTTAAAGGAANTTTGTCAANGNANAACTCACCTTNTGT
