>Addgene plasmid #18939 | pTA-attP | addgene partial sequence | sequence record 24803 | attP-R 5'-ACTTTCACCAGCGTTTCTGG-3'
ANGGANGCAAATGCCGCAAAAAAGGGAATAAGGGCGACACGGAAATGTTGAATACTCATACTCTTCCTTT
TTCAATTCAGAAGAACTCGTCAAGAAGGCGATAGAAGGCGATGCGCTGCGAATCGGGAGCGGCGATACCG
TAAAGCACGAGGAAGCGGTCAGCCCATTCGCCGCCAAGCTCTTCAGCAATATCACGGGTAGCCAACGCTA
TGTCCTGATAGCGGTCCGCCACACCCAGCCGGCCACAGTCGATGAATCCAGAAAAGCGGCCATTTTCCAC
CATGATATTCGGCAAGCAGGCATCGCCATGGGTCACGACGAGATCCTCGCCGTCGGGCATGCGCGCCTTG
AGCCTGGCGAACAGTTCGGCTGGCGCGAGCCCCTGATGCTCTTCGTCCAGATCATCCTGATCGACAAGAC
CGGCTTCCATCCGAGTACGTGCTCGCTCGATGCGATGTTTCGCTTGGTGGTCGAATGGGCAGGTAGCCGG
ATCAAGCGTATGCAGCCGCCGCATTGCATCAGCCATGATGGATACTTTCTCGGCAGGAGCAAGGTGGGAT
GACAGGAGATCCTGCCCCGGCACTTCGCCCAATAGCAGCCAGTCCCTTCCCGCTTCAGTGACAACGTCGA
GCACAGCTGCGCAAGGAACGCCCGTCGTGGCCAGCCACGATAGCCGCGCTGCCTCGTCCTGCAGTTCATT
CAGGGCACCGGACAGGTCGGTCTTGACAAANNANNNGGGGCGCCCNTGCNNTNAAAGCGGAANAGGGNGG
CATAAAACANCTGNTGTCTGTTTGTGCCAGTCATAGCGAN
